>Addgene plasmid #100492 | pCMV_mEm_4GS_LF82_806 | addgene full sequence | sequence record 212746 | Addgene NGS Result
TGCGGGCCTCTTCGCTATTACGCCAGCTGGCGAAAGGGGGATGTGCTGCAAGGCGATTAAGTTGGGTAAC
GCCAGGGTTTTCCCAGTCACGACGTTGTAAAACGACGGCCAGTGAGTTCGAGCTTGCATGCCTGCAGGTC
GTTACATAACTTACGGTAAATGGCCCGCCTGGCTGACCGCCCAACGACCCCCGCCCATTGACGTCAATAA
TGACGTATGTTCCCATAGTAACGCCAATAGGGACTTTCCATTGACGTCAATGGGTGGAGTATTTACGGTA
AACTGCCCACTTGGCAGTACATCAAGTGTATCATATGCCAAGTACGCCCCCTATTGACGTCAATGACGGT
AAATGGCCCGCCTGGCATTATGCCCAGTACATGACCTTATGGGACTTTCCTACTTGGCAGTACATCTACG
TATTAGTCATCGCTATTACCATGGTGATGCGGTTTTGGCAGTACATCAATGGGCGTGGATAGCGGTTTGA
CTCACGGGGATTTCCAAGTCTCCACCCCATTGACGTCAATGGGAGTTTGTTTTGGCACCAAAATCAACGG
GACTTTCCAAAATGTCGTAACAACTCCGCCCCATTGACGCAAATGGGCGGTAGGCGTGTACGGTGGGAGG
TCTATATAAGCAGAGCTCGTTTAGTGAACCGTCAGATCGCCTGGAGACGCCATCCACGCTGTTTTGACCT
CCATAGAAGACACCGGGACCGATCCAGCCTCCGGACTCTAGAGGATCCGGTACTAGAGGAACTGAAAAAC
CAGAAAGTTAACTGGTAAGTTTAGTCTTTTTGTCTTTTATTTCAGGTCCCGGATCCGGTGGTGGTGCAAA
TCAAAGAACTGCTCCTCAGTGGATGTTGCCTTTACTTCTAGGCCTGTACGGAAGTGTTACTTCTGCTCTA
AAAGCTGCGGAATTGTACCCGCGGGCCCACCATGGTGAGCAAGGGCGAGGAGCTGTTCACCGGGGTGGTG
CCCATCCTGGTCGAGCTGGACGGCGACGTAAACGGCCACAAGTTCAGCGTGTCCGGCGAGGGCGAGGGCG
ATGCCACCTACGGCAAGCTGACCCTGAAGTTCATCTGCACCACCGGCAAGCTGCCCGTGCCCTGGCCCAC
CCTCGTGACCACCTTGACCTACGGCGTGCAGTGCTTCGCCCGCTACCCCGACCACATGAAGCAGCACGAC
TTCTTCAAGTCCGCCATGCCCGAAGGCTACGTCCAGGAGCGCACCATCTTCTTCAAGGACGACGGCAACT
ACAAGACCCGCGCCGAGGTGAAGTTCGAGGGCGACACCCTGGTGAACCGCATCGAGCTGAAGGGCATCGA
CTTCAAGGAGGACGGCAACATCCTGGGGCACAAGCTGGAGTACAACTACAACAGCCACAAGGTCTATATC
ACCGCCGACAAGCAGAAGAACGGCATCAAGGTGAACTTCAAGACCCGCCACAACATCGAGGACGGCAGCG
TGCAGCTCGCCGACCACTACCAGCAGAACACCCCCATCGGCGACGGCCCCGTGCTGCTGCCCGACAACCA
CTACCTGAGCACCCAGTCCAAGCTGAGCAAAGACCCCAACGAGAAGCGCGATCACATGGTCCTGCTGGAG
TTCGTGACCGCCGCCGGGATCACTCTCGGCATGGACGAGCTGTACAAGCGAATTGGTGGAGGGGGCGGTT
CCGGTGGCGGAGGTTCCCGAATTCGTCGACGGAGATCTGATATGACTAATCGCTTATCTCTGGCATTTAT
GCCTGTTTCTATCACGCTTCCGGCTTGGGAACATGCCGTTGAAGTATTTGATTTCTCCCAGTGGGAACGT
CGGCAATTTGCGCTGATCAAAGCCGCGCAAGATGCCTGGAACCATCGTTCAGATCCTGATACTCAGCAGG
TGACATTTTCGCTGACGTTGTTTGTTCGTCTGGGAGGTGAAACTACCGAACGGACGCAAAACTTTGTCGC
CAGATATGTTGACGATGCACTGGTTGTAACCCTGGGAGAATGAATCGGTACCCTCGAGAAGCTTGCGGCC
GCGGGGATCCAGACATGATAAGATACATTGATGAGTTTGGACAAACCACAACTAGAATGCAGTGAAAAAA
ATGCTTTATTTGTGAAATTTGTGATGCTATTGCTTTATTTGTAACCATTATAAGCTGCAATAAACAAGTT
AACAACAACAATTGCATTCATTTTATGTTTCAGGTTCAGGGGGAGGTGTGGGAGGTTTTTTCGGATCCTC
TAGAGTCGATCTGCAGGCATGCTAGCTTGGCGTAATCATGGTCATAGCTGTTTCCTGTGTGAAATTGTTA
TCCGCTCACAATTCCACACAACATACGAGCCGGAAGCATAAAGTGTAAAGCCTGGGGTGCCTAATGAGTG
AGCTAACTCACATTAATTGCGTTGCGCTCACTGCCCGCTTTCCAGTCGGGAAACCTGTCGTGCCAGCTGC
ATTAATGAATCGGCCAACGCGCGGGGAGAGGCGGTTTGCGTATTGGGCGCTCTTCCGCTTCCTCGCTCAC
TGACTCGCTGCGCTCGGTCGTTCGGCTGCGGCGAGCGGTATCAGCTCACTCAAAGGCGGTAATACGGTTA
TCCACAGAATCAGGGGATAACGCAGGAAAGAACATGTGAGCAAAAGGCCAGCAAAAGGCCAGGAACCGTA
AAAAGGCCGCGTTGCTGGCGTTTTTCCATAGGCTCCGCCCCCCTGACGAGCATCACAAAAATCGACGCTC
AAGTCAGAGGTGGCGAAACCCGACAGGACTATAAAGATACCAGGCGTTTCCCCCTGGAAGCTCCCTCGTG
CGCTCTCCTGTTCCGACCCTGCCGCTTACCGGATACCTGTCCGCCTTTCTCCCTTCGGGAAGCGTGGCGC
TTTCTCATAGCTCACGCTGTAGGTATCTCAGTTCGGTGTAGGTCGTTCGCTCCAAGCTGGGCTGTGTGCA
CGAACCCCCCGTTCAGCCCGACCGCTGCGCCTTATCCGGTAACTATCGTCTTGAGTCCAACCCGGTAAGA
CACGACTTATCGCCACTGGCAGCAGCCACTGGTAACAGGATTAGCAGAGCGAGGTATGTAGGCGGTGCTA
CAGAGTTCTTGAAGTGGTGGCCTAACTACGGCTACACTAGAAGAACAGTATTTGGTATCTGCGCTCTGCT
GAAGCCAGTTACCTTCGGAAAAAGAGTTGGTAGCTCTTGATCCGGCAAACAAACCACCGCTGGTAGCGGT
GGTTTTTTTGTTTGCAAGCAGCAGATTACGCGCAGAAAAAAAGGATCTCAAGAAGATCCTTTGATCTTTT
CTACGGGGTCTGACGCTCAGTGGAACGAAAACTCACGTTAAGGGATTTTGGTCATGAGATTATCAAAAAG
GATCTTCACCTAGATCCTTTTAAATTAAAAATGAAGTTTTAAATCAATCTAAAGTATATATGAGTAAACT
TGGTCTGACAGTTACCAATGCTTAATCAGTGAGGCACCTATCTCAGCGATCTGTCTATTTCGTTCATCCA
TAGTTGCCTGACTCCCCGTCGTGTAGATAACTACGATACGGGAGGGCTTACCATCTGGCCCCAGTGCTGC
AATGATACCGCGAGACCCACGCTCACCGGCTCCAGATTTATCAGCAATAAACCAGCCAGCCGGAAGGGCC
GAGCGCAGAAGTGGTCCTGCAACTTTATCCGCCTCCATCCAGTCTATTAATTGTTGCCGGGAAGCTAGAG
TAAGTAGTTCGCCAGTTAATAGTTTGCGCAACGTTGTTGCCATTGCTACAGGCATCGTGGTGTCACGCTC
GTCGTTTGGTATGGCTTCATTCAGCTCCGGTTCCCAACGATCAAGGCGAGTTACATGATCCCCCATGTTG
TGCAAAAAAGCGGTTAGCTCCTTCGGTCCTCCGATCGTTGTCAGAAGTAAGTTGGCCGCAGTGTTATCAC
TCATGGTTATGGCAGCACTGCATAATTCTCTTACTGTCATGCCATCCGTAAGATGCTTTTCTGTGACTGG
TGAGTACTCAACCAAGTCATTCTGAGAATAGTGTATGCGGCGACCGAGTTGCTCTTGCCCGGCGTCAATA
CGGGATAATACCGCGCCACATAGCAGAACTTTAAAAGTGCTCATCATTGGAAAACGTTCTTCGGGGCGAA
AACTCTCAAGGATCTTACCGCTGTTGAGATCCAGTTCGATGTAACCCACTCGTGCACCCAACTGATCTTC
AGCATCTTTTACTTTCACCAGCGTTTCTGGGTGAGCAAAAACAGGAAGGCAAAATGCCGCAAAAAAGGGA
ATAAGGGCGACACGGAAATGTTGAATACTCATACTCTTCCTTTTTCAATATTATTGAAGCATTTATCAGG
GTTATTGTCTCATGAGCGGATACATATTTGAATGTATTTAGAAAAATAAACAAATAGGGGTTCCGCGCAC
ATTTCCCCGAAAAGTGCCACCTGACGTCTAAGAAACCATTATTATCATGACATTAACCTATAAAAATAGG
CGTATCACGAGGCCCTTTCGTCTCGCGCGTTTCGGTGATGACGGTGAAAACCTCTGACACATGCAGCTCC
CGGAGACGGTCACAGCTTGTCTGTAAGCGGATGCCGGGAGCAGACAAGCCCGTCAGGGCGCGTCAGCGGG
TGTTGGCGGGTGTCGGGGCTGGCTTAACTATGCGGCATCAGAGCAGATTGTACTGAGAGTGCACCATATG
CGGTGTGAAATACCGCACAGATGCGTAAGGAGAAAATACCGCATCAGGCGCCATTCGCCATTCAGGCTGC
GCAACTGTTGGGAAGGGCGATCGG
Features (pLannotate 1.2.2; 16 found; start..end, strand, type, name):
    121..141     -  misc_feature   MCS (fragment): pUC18/19 multiple cloning site
    140..443     +  enhancer       CMV enhancer: human cytomegalovirus immediate early enhancer
    444..647     +  promoter       CMV promoter: human cytomegalovirus (CMV) immediate early promoter
    785..881     +  intron         SV40 intron: modified SV40 intron with splice donor and acceptor sites
    942..1658    +  CDS            mEmerald: mEmerald is a basic (constitutively fluorescent) green fluorescent protein published in 1998, derived from Aequorea victoria. It is reported to be a very rapidly-maturing monomer with moderate acid sensitivity.
   2036..2170    -  polyA_signal   SV40 poly(A) signal: SV40 polyadenylation signal
   2305..2321    -  protein_bind   lac operator: The lac repressor binds to the lac operator to inhibit transcription in E. coli. This inhibition can be relieved by adding lactose or isopropyl-β-D-thiogalactopyranoside (IPTG). lac repressor encoded by lacI
   2329..2359    -  promoter       lac promoter: promoter for the E. coli lac operon
   2374..2395    -  protein_bind   CAP binding site: CAP binding activates transcription in the presence of cAMP. E. coli catabolite activator protein
   2408..2500    -  CDS            lacI (fragment): lac repressor; lacI; The lac repressor binds to the lac operator to inhibit transcription in E. coli. This inhibition can be relieved by adding lactose or isopropyl-β-D-thiogalactopyranoside (IPTG).
   2683..3271    -  rep_origin     ori: high-copy-number ColE1/pMB1/pBR322/pUC origin of replication
   3442..4302    -  CDS            AmpR: β-lactamase; bla; confers resistance to ampicillin, carbenicillin, and related antibiotics
   4303..4407    -  promoter       AmpR promoter: bla
   4502..4537    +  CDS            rop (fragment): Rop protein, which maintains plasmids at low copy number; rop
   4639..4738    +  misc_feature   bom (fragment): basis of mobility region from pBR322
   4744..115     -  CDS            lacZα (fragment) (across the origin): LacZα fragment of β-galactosidase; lacZ fragment
