[The description below was written by a language model from this plasmid's Addgene catalogue record and pLannotate feature annotations shown in this document.]
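Description:
pCMV_mEm_4GS_LF82_806 is a mammalian expression plasmid built on a pCMV backbone that drives production of the E. coli LF82_806 coding sequence fused to the green fluorescent protein mEmerald. It is maintained in E. coli through a high-copy ColE1/pUC-type origin and selected with ampicillin via the β-lactamase gene and its native promoter. The full sequenced record is about 4.8 kb, consistent with the stated 4.5 kb backbone plus a 282 bp insert. Scattered remnants of pUC/pBR322 ancestry (fragments of lacZα, lacI, rop and bom, a lac promoter/operator and a piece of the pUC multiple cloning site) are annotated but have no evident role in the construct's function. No mammalian selection marker is annotated, so the plasmid appears suited to transient transfection.

The expression cassette consists of the human cytomegalovirus immediate early enhancer and promoter, followed by a modified SV40 intron with splice donor and acceptor sites, which generally improves transcript processing and expression. The mEmerald open reading frame comes next. The bacterial insert, introduced by ligation-independent cloning, lies downstream of mEmerald, so the fluorescent tag sits at the N terminus of the fusion. The feature table does not annotate the insert itself, but the gap between mEmerald and the SV40 polyadenylation signal corresponds to its expected position. The "4GS" in the name suggests a glycine-serine linker between the two parts, though the record does not describe it explicitly.

The associated publication title indicates the plasmid belongs to a collection used in a multi-phenotypic imaging screen, in which candidate bacterial effectors are expressed exogenously in HeLa cells. The mEmerald tag allows the fusion protein's localisation to be followed by fluorescence microscopy.
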