Addgene plasmid #100492: pCMV_mEm_4GS_LF82_806
Purpose: Mammalian expression of E. coli LF82_806 CDS fused to mEmerald
Depositing lab: Alan Huett. Depositing organization: University of Nottingham. Publication: A multi-phenotypic imaging screen to identify bacterial effectors by exogenous expression in a HeLa cell line. Collins A, Huett A. Sci Data. 2018 May 15;5:180081. doi: 10.1038/sdata.2018.81. PubMed 29762554.
Backbone
  Vector backbone: pCMV
  Backbone size w/o insert (bp): 4502
  Vector type: Mammalian Expression
Growth in bacteria
  Bacterial resistance: Ampicillin, 100 μg/mL
  Growth temperature: 37°C
  Growth strain: XL1 Blue
  Copy number: High Copy
Gene/Insert
  Gene/Insert name: LF82_806
  Insert size (bp): 282
  Promoter: CMV
  Tag / fusion protein: mEmerald (N terminal on backbone)
  Cloning method: Ligation Independent Cloning
  Sequencing primers: 5′ ACTTCTGCTCTAAAAGCTGCGG; 3′ CACTGCATTCTAGTTGTGGTTTGTC
Terms and licenses: Academic/Nonprofit Terms; Industry Terms: Not Available to Industry
How to cite: pCMV_mEm_4GS_LF82_806 was a gift from Alan Huett (Addgene plasmid # 100492 ; http://n2t.net/addgene:100492 ; RRID:Addgene_100492)
